Addgene plasmid #163861: COG4 shRNA
Purpose: shRNA targeting the coding sequences of COG4
Depositing lab: Lei Lu. Depositing organization: Nanyang Technological University. Publication: A quantitative study of the Golgi retention of glycosyltransferases. Sun X, Mahajan D, Chen B, Song Z, Lu L. J Cell Sci. 2021 Oct 15;134(20). pii: 272560. doi: 10.1242/jcs.258564. Epub 2021 Oct 21. PubMed 34533190.
Backbone
  Vector backbone: pLKO.1
  Backbone manufacturer: D. Root (Addgene #10878)
  Backbone size w/o insert (bp): 7026
  Total vector size (bp): 7084
  Vector type: Mammalian Expression
  Selectable markers: Puromycin
Growth in bacteria
  Bacterial resistance: Ampicillin, 100 μg/mL
  Growth temperature: 37°C
  Growth strain: DH5alpha
  Copy number: High Copy
Gene/Insert
  Gene/Insert name: component of oligomeric golgi complex 4 (alt name: COG4)
  gRNA/shRNA sequence: AAAGCAGCTGGCTGGAATGAT
  Species: H. sapiens (human)
  GenBank ID: NM_015386
  Entrez Gene: COG4 (a.k.a. CDG2J, COD1, SWILS)
  Cloning method: Restriction Enzyme; 5′ cloning site AgeI (destroyed during cloning); 3′ cloning site EcoRI (not destroyed)
  Sequencing primers: 5′ 5’ CAA GGC TGT TAG AGA GAT AAT TGG A 3’
Terms and licenses: Academic/Nonprofit Terms; Industry Terms: Not Available to Industry
How to cite: COG4 shRNA was a gift from Lei Lu (Addgene plasmid # 163861 ; http://n2t.net/addgene:163861 ; RRID:Addgene_163861)
