[The description below was written by a language model from this plasmid's Addgene catalogue record and pLannotate feature annotations shown in this document.]
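Description:
COG4 shRNA is a pLKO.1-based lentiviral shRNA vector carrying a short hairpin directed against the coding sequence of human COG4 (component of oligomeric Golgi complex 4). The hairpin oligonucleotide was inserted between the AgeI and EcoRI sites of the backbone, with the AgeI site destroyed in the process. This places it directly downstream of the human U6 promoter, an RNA polymerase III promoter suited to producing small, defined transcripts that are processed into siRNA. The hairpin itself is not annotated in the feature table, but it would fall in the gap between the U6 promoter and the cPPT/CTS element.

The lentiviral framework is a third-generation, self-inactivating design. An RSV promoter fused to a truncated HIV-1 5' LTR drives genomic RNA production in packaging cells. It is followed by the Ψ packaging signal with a partial gag fragment, the Rev response element for Rev-dependent nuclear export, and the cPPT/CTS. A ΔU3 3' LTR inactivates viral promoter activity after integration. A separate hPGK promoter expresses puromycin N-acetyltransferase, allowing selection of transduced or transfected mammalian cells. An SV40 poly(A) signal and SV40 origin lie outside the 3' LTR. In bacteria the plasmid is maintained at high copy through a ColE1/pUC-type origin with ampicillin resistance, and an f1 origin is also present.

The catalogue lists a total size of 7,084 bp, whereas the sequenced record behind the feature table is 6,902 nt, a discrepancy the record does not explain. The construct is intended for knockdown of COG4, and the associated study concerned Golgi retention of glycosyltransferases.
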