Features (pLannotate 1.2.2; 23 found; start..end, strand, type, name):
      9..519     +  promoter       hPGK promoter: human phosphoglycerate kinase 1 promoter
    541..1140    +  CDS            PuroR: puromycin N-acetyltransferase; pac from Streptomyces alboniger; confers resistance to puromycin
   1183..1266    +  CDS            nef (fragment): NEF_HV1Z2 - Experimental evidence at protein level: Swiss-Prot protein existence level 1. Extracellular Nef protein targets CD4(+) T-lymphocytes for apoptosis by interacting with CXCR4 surface receptors. From Human immunodeficiency virus type 1 group M subtype D (isolate Z2/CDC-Z34) (HIV-1).
   1268..1501    +  LTR            3' LTR (ΔU3): self-inactivating 3' long terminal repeat (LTR) from HIV-1
   1573..1694    +  polyA_signal   SV40 poly(A) signal: SV40 polyadenylation signal
   1734..1869    +  rep_origin     SV40 ori: SV40 origin of replication
   1890..1908    -  promoter       T7 promoter: promoter for bacteriophage T7 RNA polymerase
   1916..2071    +  CDS            lacZα (fragment): LacZα fragment of β-galactosidase; lacZ fragment
   2076..2504    +  rep_origin     f1 ori (sequence partly withheld): f1 bacteriophage origin of replication; arrow indicates direction of (+) strand synthesis
   2557..2661    +  promoter       AmpR promoter: bla
   2662..3522    +  CDS            AmpR: β-lactamase; bla; confers resistance to ampicillin, carbenicillin, and related antibiotics
   3693..4281    +  rep_origin     ori: high-copy-number ColE1/pMB1/pBR322/pUC origin of replication
   4423..4453    +  promoter       lac promoter: promoter for the E. coli lac operon
   4461..4477    +  protein_bind   lac operator: The lac repressor binds to the lac operator to inhibit transcription in E. coli. This inhibition can be relieved by adding lactose or isopropyl-β-D-thiogalactopyranoside (IPTG). lac repressor encoded by lacI
   4522..4540    +  promoter       T3 promoter: promoter for bacteriophage T3 RNA polymerase
   4568..4794    +  promoter       RSV promoter: Rous sarcoma virus enhancer/promoter
   4795..4975    +  LTR            5' LTR (truncated): truncated 5' long terminal repeat (LTR) from HIV-1
   5022..5147    +  misc_feature   HIV-1 Ψ: packaging signal of human immunodeficiency virus type 1
   5131..5494    +  CDS            HIV-1 gag (fragment): gag protein from human immunodeficiency virus 1; gag
   5640..5873    +  misc_feature   RRE: The Rev response element (RRE) of HIV-1 allows for Rev-dependent mRNA export from the nucleus to the cytoplasm.
   6250..6350    +  CDS            Rev (fragment): human immunodeficiency virus 1 (HIV-1) Rev protein; rev; enhances nuclear export of unspliced and incompletely spliced viral mRNAs
   6400..6640    +  promoter       U6 promoter: RNA polymerase III promoter for human U6 snRNA
   6745..6862    +  misc_feature   cPPT/CTS: central polypurine tract and central termination sequence of HIV-1
>Addgene plasmid #163861 | COG4 shRNA | addgene full sequence | sequence record 323889 | Addgene NGS Result
GGCTCGAGGGGGTTGGGGTTGCGCCTTTTCCAAGGCAGCCCTGGGTTTGCGCAGGGACGCGGCTGCTCTG
GGCGTGGTTCCGGGAAACGCAGCGGCGCCGACCCTGGGTCTCGCACATTCTTCACGTCCGTTCGCAGCGT
CACCCGGATCTTCGCCGCTACCCTTGTGGGCCCCCCGGCGACGCTTCCTGCTCCGCCCCTAAGTCGGGAA
GGTTCCTTGCGGTTCGCGGCGTGCCGGACGTGACAAACGGAAGCCGCACGTCTCACTAGTACCCTCGCAG
ACGGACAGCGCCAGGGAGCAATGGCAGCGCGCCGACCGCGATGGGCTGTGGCCAATAGCGGCTGCTCAGC
AGGGCGCGCCGAGAGCAGCGGCCGGGAAGGGGCGGTGCGGGAGGCGGGGTGTGGGGCGGTAGTGTGGGCC
CTGTTCCTGCCCGCGCGGTGTTCCGCATTCTGCAAGCCTCCGGAGCGCACGTCGGCAGTCGGCTCCCTCG
TTGACCGAATCACCGACCTCTCTCCCCAGGGGGATCCACCGGAGCTTACCATGACCGAGTACAAGCCCAC
GGTGCGCCTCGCCACCCGCGACGACGTCCCCAGGGCCGTACGCACCCTCGCCGCCGCGTTCGCCGACTAC
CCCGCCACGCGCCACACCGTCGATCCGGACCGCCACATCGAGCGGGTCACCGAGCTGCAAGAACTCTTCC
TCACGCGCGTCGGGCTCGACATCGGCAAGGTGTGGGTCGCGGACGACGGCGCCGCGGTGGCGGTCTGGAC
CACGCCGGAGAGCGTCGAAGCGGGGGCGGTGTTCGCCGAGATCGGCCCGCGCATGGCCGAGTTGAGCGGT
TCCCGGCTGGCCGCGCAGCAACAGATGGAAGGCCTCCTGGCGCCGCACCGGCCCAAGGAGCCCGCGTGGT
TCCTGGCCACCGTCGGCGTCTCGCCCGACCACCAGGGCAAGGGTCTGGGCAGCGCCGTCGTGCTCCCCGG
AGTGGAGGCGGCCGAGCGCGCCGGGGTGCCCGCCTTCCTGGAGACCTCCGCGCCCCGCAACCTCCCCTTC
TACGAGCGGCTCGGCTTCACCGTCACCGCCGACGTCGAGGTGCCCGAAGGACCGCGCACCTGGTGCATGA
CCCGCAAGCCCGGTGCCTGACGCCCGCCCCACGACCCGCAGCGCCCGACCGAAAGGAGCGCACGACCCCA
TGCATCGGTACCTTTAAGACCAATGACTTACAAGGCAGCTGTAGATCTTAGCCACTTTTTAAAAGAAAAG
GGGGGACTGGAAGGGCTAATTCACTCCCAACGAAGACAAGATCTGCTTTTTGCTTGTACTGGGTCTCTCT
GGTTAGACCAGATCTGAGCCTGGGAGCTCTCTGGCTAACTAGGGAACCCACTGCTTAAGCCTCAATAAAG
CTTGCCTTGAGTGCTTCAAGTAGTGTGTGCCCGTCTGTTGTGTGACTCTGGTAACTAGAGATCCCTCAGA
CCCTTTTAGTCAGTGTGGAAAATCTCTAGCAGTAGTAGTTCATGTCATCTTATTATTCAGTATTTATAAC
TTGCAAAGAAATGAATATCAGAGAGTGAGAGGAACTTGTTTATTGCAGCTTATAATGGTTACAAATAAAG
CAATAGCATCACAAATTTCACAAATAAAGCATTTTTTTCACTGCATTCTAGTTGTGGTTTGTCCAAACTC
ATCAATGTATCTTATCATGTCTGGCTCTAGCTATCCCGCCCCTAACTCCGCCCATCCCGCCCCTAACTCC
GCCCAGTTCCGCCCATTCTCCGCCCCATGGCTGACTAATTTTTTTTATTTATGCAGAGGCCGAGGCCGCC
TCGGCCTCTGAGCTATTCCAGAAGTAGTGAGGAGGCTTTTTTGGAGGCCTAGGGACGTACCCAATTCGCC
CTATAGTGAGTCGTATTACGCGCGCTCACTGGCCGTCGTTTTACAACGTCGTGACTGGGAAAACCCTGGC
GTTACCCAACTTAATCGCCTTGCAGCACATCCCCCTTTCGCCAGCTGGCGTAATAGCGAAGAGGCCCGCA
CCGATCGCCCTTCCCAACAGTTGCGCAGCCTGAATGGCGAATGGG
[124 nt withheld, positions 2076-2199]
C
[91 nt withheld, positions 2201-2291]
A
[49 nt withheld, positions 2293-2341]
CCTTTGACGTTGGAGTCCACGTTCTTT
[37 nt withheld, positions 2369-2405]
ACCCTATCTCGGTCTATTCTTTTGATTTATAAGGGATTTTGCCGATTTCGGCCTATTGGTTAAAAAATGA
GCTGATTTAACAAAAATTTAACGCGAATTTTAACAAAATATTAACGCTTACAATTTAGGTGGCACTTTTC
GGGGAAATGTGCGCGGAACCCCTATTTGTTTATTTTTCTAAATACATTCAAATATGTATCCGCTCATGAG
ACAATAACCCTGATAAATGCTTCAATAATATTGAAAAAGGAAGAGTATGAGTATTCAACATTTCCGTGTC
GCCCTTATTCCCTTTTTTGCGGCATTTTGCCTTCCTGTTTTTGCTCACCCAGAAACGCTGGTGAAAGTAA
AAGATGCTGAAGATCAGTTGGGTGCACGAGTGGGTTACATCGAACTGGATCTCAACAGCGGTAAGATCCT
TGAGAGTTTTCGCCCCGAAGAACGTTTTCCAATGATGAGCACTTTTAAAGTTCTGCTATGTGGCGCGGTA
TTATCCCGTATTGACGCCGGGCAAGAGCAACTCGGTCGCCGCATACACTATTCTCAGAATGACTTGGTTG
AGTACTCACCAGTCACAGAAAAGCATCTTACGGATGGCATGACAGTAAGAGAATTATGCAGTGCTGCCAT
AACCATGAGTGATAACACTGCGGCCAACTTACTTCTGACAACGATCGGAGGACCGAAGGAGCTAACCGCT
TTTTTGCACAACATGGGGGATCATGTAACTCGCCTTGATCGTTGGGAACCGGAGCTGAATGAAGCCATAC
CAAACGACGAGCGTGACACCACGATGCCTGTAGCAATGGCAACAACGTTGCGCAAACTATTAACTGGCGA
ACTACTTACTCTAGCTTCCCGGCAACAATTAATAGACTGGATGGAGGCGGATAAAGTTGCAGGACCACTT
CTGCGCTCGGCCCTTCCGGCTGGCTGGTTTATTGCTGATAAATCTGGAGCCGGTGAGCGTGGGTCTCGCG
GTATCATTGCAGCACTGGGGCCAGATGGTAAGCCCTCCCGTATCGTAGTTATCTACACGACGGGGAGTCA
GGCAACTATGGATGAACGAAATAGACAGATCGCTGAGATAGGTGCCTCACTGATTAAGCATTGGTAACTG
TCAGACCAAGTTTACTCATATATACTTTAGATTGATTTAAAACTTCATTTTTAATTTAAAAGGATCTAGG
TGAAGATCCTTTTTGATAATCTCATGACCAAAATCCCTTAACGTGAGTTTTCGTTCCACTGAGCGTCAGA
CCCCGTAGAAAAGATCAAAGGATCTTCTTGAGATCCTTTTTTTCTGCGCGTAATCTGCTGCTTGCAAACA
AAAAAACCACCGCTACCAGCGGTGGTTTGTTTGCCGGATCAAGAGCTACCAACTCTTTTTCCGAAGGTAA
CTGGCTTCAGCAGAGCGCAGATACCAAATACTGTTCTTCTAGTGTAGCCGTAGTTAGGCCACCACTTCAA
GAACTCTGTAGCACCGCCTACATACCTCGCTCTGCTAATCCTGTTACCAGTGGCTGCTGCCAGTGGCGAT
AAGTCGTGTCTTACCGGGTTGGACTCAAGACGATAGTTACCGGATAAGGCGCAGCGGTCGGGCTGAACGG
GGGGTTCGTGCACACAGCCCAGCTTGGAGCGAACGACCTACACCGAACTGAGATACCTACAGCGTGAGCT
ATGAGAAAGCGCCACGCTTCCCGAAGGGAGAAAGGCGGACAGGTATCCGGTAAGCGGCAGGGTCGGAACA
GGAGAGCGCACGAGGGAGCTTCCAGGGGGAAACGCCTGGTATCTTTATAGTCCTGTCGGGTTTCGCCACC
TCTGACTTGAGCGTCGATTTTTGTGATGCTCGTCAGGGGGGCGGAGCCTATGGAAAAACGCCAGCAACGC
GGCCTTTTTACGGTTCCTGGCCTTTTGCTGGCCTTTTGCTCACATGTTCTTTCCTGCGTTATCCCCTGAT
TCTGTGGATAACCGTATTACCGCCTTTGAGTGAGCTAACTCATTAGGCACCCCAGGCTTTACACTTTATG
CTTCCGGCTCGTATGTTGTGTGGAATTGTGAGCGGATAACAATTTCACACAGGAAACAGCTATGACCATG
ATTACGCCAAGCGCGCAATTAACCCTCACTAAAGGGAACAAAAGCTGGAGCTGCAAGCTTAATGTAGTCT
TATGCAATACTCTTGTAGTCTTGCAACATGGTAACGATGAGTTAGCAACATGCCTTACAAGGAGAGAAAA
AGCACCGTGCATGCCGATTGGTGGAAGTAAGGTGGTACGATCGTGCCTTATTAGGAAGGCAACAGACGGG
TCTGACATGGATTGGACGAACCACTGAATTGCCGCATTGCAGAGATATTGTATTTAAGTGCCTAGCTCGA
TACATAAACGGGTCTCTCTGGTTAGACCAGATCTGAGCCTGGGAGCTCTCTGGCTAACTAGGGAACCCAC
TGCTTAAGCCTCAATAAAGCTTGCCTTGAGTGCTTCAAGTAGTGTGTGCCCGTCTGTTGTGTGACTCTGG
TAACTAGAGATCCCTCAGACCCTTTTAGTCAGTGTGGAAAATCTCTAGCAGTGGCGCCCGAACAGGGACT
TGAAAGCGAAAGGGAAACCAGAGGAGCTCTCTCGACGCAGGACTCGGCTTGCTGAAGCGCGCACGGCAAG
AGGCGAGGGGCGGCGACTGGTGAGTACGCCAAAAATTTTGACTAGCGGAGGCTAGAAGGAGAGAGATGGG
TGCGAGAGCGTCAGTATTAAGCGGGGGAGAATTAGATCGCGATGGGAAAAAATTCGGTTAAGGCCAGGGG
GAAAGAAAAAATATAAATTAAAACATATAGTATGGGCAAGCAGGGAGCTAGAACGATTCGCAGTTAATCC
TGGCCTGTTAGAAACATCAGAAGGCTGTAGACAAATACTGGGACAGCTACAACCATCCCTTCAGACAGGA
TCAGAAGAACTTAGATCATTATATAATACAGTAGCAACCCTCTATTGTGTGCATCAAAGGATAGAGATAA
AAGACACCAAGGAAGCTTTAGACAAGATAGAGGAAGAGCAAAACAAAAGTAAGACCACCGCACAGCAAGC
GGCCGCTGATCTTCAGACCTGGAGGAGGAGATATGAGGGACAATTGGAGAAGTGAATTATATAAATATAA
AGTAGTAAAAATTGAACCATTAGGAGTAGCACCCACCAAGGCAAAGAGAAGAGTGGTGCAGAGAGAAAAA
AGAGCAGTGGGAATAGGAGCTTTGTTCCTTGGGTTCTTGGGAGCAGCAGGAAGCACTATGGGCGCAGCGT
CAATGACGCTGACGGTACAGGCCAGACAATTATTGTCTGGTATAGTGCAGCAGCAGAACAATTTGCTGAG
GGCTATTGAGGCGCAACAGCATCTGTTGCAACTCACAGTCTGGGGCATCAAGCAGCTCCAGGCAAGAATC
CTGGCTGTGGAAAGATACCTAAAGGATCAACAGCTCCTGGGGATTTGGGGTTGCTCTGGAAAACTCATTT
GCACCACTGCTGTGCCTTGGAATGCTAGTTGGAGTAATAAATCTCTGGAACAGATTTGGAATCACACGAC
CTGGATGGAGTGGGACAGAGAAATTAACAATTACACAAGCTTAATACACTCCTTAATTGAAGAATCGCAA
AACCAGCAAGAAAAGAATGAACAAGAATTATTGGAATTAGATAAATGGGCAAGTTTGTGGAATTGGTTTA
ACATAACAAATTGGCTGTGGTATATAAAATTATTCATAATGATAGTAGGAGGCTTGGTAGGTTTAAGAAT
AGTTTTTGCTGTACTTTCTATAGTGAATAGAGTTAGGCAGGGATATTCACCATTATCGTTTCAGACCCAC
CTCCCAACCCCGAGGGGACCCGACAGGCCCGAAGGAATAGAAGAAGAAGGTGGAGAGAGAGACAGAGACA
GATCCATTCGATTAGTGAACGGATCTCGACGGTATCGATCACGAGACTAGCCTCGAGCGGCCGCCCCCTT
CACCGAGGGCCTATTTCCCATGATTCCTTCATATTTGCATATACGATACAAGGCTGTTAGAGAGATAATT
GGAATTAATTTGACTGTAAACACAAAGATATTAGTACAAAATACGTGACGTAGAAAGTAATAATTTCTTG
GGTAGTTTGCAGTTTTAAAATTATGTTTTAAAATGGACTATCATATGCTTACCGTAACTTGAAAGTATTT
CGATTTCTTGGCTTTATATATCTTGTGGAAAGGACGAAACACCGGAAAGCAGCTGGCTGGAATGATCTCG
AGATCATTCCAGCCAGCTGCTTTTTTTTGAATTCTCGACCTCGAGACAAATGGCAGTATTCATCCACAAT
TTTAAAAGAAAAGGGGGGATTGGGGGGTACAGTGCAGGGGAAAGAATAGTAGACATAATAGCAACAGACA
TACAAACTAAAGAATTACAAAAACAAATTACAAAAATTCAAAATTTTCGGGTTTATTACAGGGACAGCAG
AGATCCACTTTGGCCGC
